Addgene plasmid #205002: pRvACT-mCherry
Purpose: The vector contains 1kbp of the upstream and downstream regions of the actin gene from Ramazzottius varieornatus, with the mCherry gene with NLS sequence positioned in between.
Depositing lab: Kazuharu Arakawa. Depositing organization: National Institutes of Natural Sciences, Exploratory Research Center on Life and Living Systems. Publication: In vivo expression vector derived from anhydrobiotic tardigrade genome enables live imaging in Eutardigrada. Tanaka S, Aoki K, Arakawa K. Proc Natl Acad Sci U S A. 2023 Jan 31;120(5):e2216739120. doi: 10.1073/pnas.2216739120. Epub 2023 Jan 24. PubMed 36693101.
Backbone
  Vector backbone: pCAGGS
  Backbone size w/o insert (bp): 2021
  Vector type: Tardigrade expression
Growth in bacteria
  Bacterial resistance: Ampicillin, 100 μg/mL
  Growth temperature: 37°C
  Growth strain: DH5alpha
  Copy number: High Copy
Gene/Insert
  Gene/Insert name: mCherry-NLS flanked by 1kbp upstream and downstream of the actin gene from R. varieornatus
  Species: Ramazzottius varieornatus, Tardigrade
  Insert size (bp): 1000
  Cloning method: Ligation Independent Cloning
Terms and licenses: Academic/Nonprofit Terms; Industry Terms: Not Available to Industry
How to cite: pRvACT-mCherry was a gift from Kazuharu Arakawa (Addgene plasmid # 205002 ; http://n2t.net/addgene:205002 ; RRID:Addgene_205002)
