[The description below was written by a language model from this plasmid's Addgene catalogue record and pLannotate feature annotations shown in this document.]
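Description:
pRvACT-mCherry is a tardigrade expression plasmid built on a pared-down pCAGGS backbone (about 2 kb of vector sequence in a 4.7 kb plasmid). It is propagated in E. coli as a high-copy plasmid through a ColE1/pUC-type origin and selected with ampicillin via the β-lactamase gene and its native bla promoter. The mammalian CAG regulatory region normally associated with pCAGGS appears to have been removed. The feature table detects only a roughly 20 bp remnant of the CMV enhancer and a short lacI fragment, and neither is expected to have a functional role.

The payload is a red fluorescent reporter, mCherry carrying a nuclear localization signal, placed between about 1 kb of sequence upstream and about 1 kb downstream of the actin gene of the anhydrobiotic eutardigrade Ramazzottius varieornatus. The upstream region is intended to supply the native actin promoter and 5' regulatory sequences. The downstream region provides the 3' untranslated and termination signals, so the reporter is expressed under endogenous tardigrade control rather than heterologous viral or mammalian elements. The annotation software recognises only the mCherry coding sequence. The tardigrade flanks and the NLS are not annotated, but the unannotated stretches of about 1 kb on either side of mCherry are consistent with the described design. The catalogue's insert size of 1000 bp seems to refer to a single flank rather than the whole cassette.

According to the record and its associated publication title, the construct serves as an in vivo expression vector for live imaging in eutardigrades. The NLS would concentrate red fluorescence in the nuclei of expressing cells. The record does not state how the plasmid is delivered into the animals.
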