Features (pLannotate 1.2.2; 6 found; start..end, strand, type, name):
     15..34      +  enhancer       CMV enhancer (fragment): human cytomegalovirus immediate early enhancer
   1035..1739    +  CDS            mCherry: mCherry is a basic (constitutively fluorescent) red fluorescent protein published in 2004, derived from Discosoma sp.. It is reported to be a very rapidly-maturing monomer with low acid sensitivity.
   2755..2809    -  CDS            lacI (fragment): lac repressor; lacI; The lac repressor binds to the lac operator to inhibit transcription in E. coli. This inhibition can be relieved by adding lactose or isopropyl-β-D-thiogalactopyranoside (IPTG).
   2992..3580    -  rep_origin     ori: high-copy-number ColE1/pMB1/pBR322/pUC origin of replication
   3751..4611    -  CDS            AmpR: β-lactamase; bla; confers resistance to ampicillin, carbenicillin, and related antibiotics
   4612..4716    -  promoter       AmpR promoter: bla
>Addgene plasmid #205002 | pRvACT-mCherry | addgene full sequence | sequence record 405174 | Addgene NGS Result
CACCTGGGTCGATCGACATTGATTATTGACTAGTCGACAGTCAACCGTTTTGAGGACAAGAGGGAAAATT
CCAGTCGCATCAGATCGGAATATCAAGGTTGATGGTTGAAGTCCATACGGTGCTGAAGGGAGTTCGAAGA
GTTTTGTTGTATAATCTGGTGAGGGAACATTGTTGCGTTTATAGGCGAAGGGAGGAAACTTTTCACGCAT
GACATGGTCGATGTTTTGTTCTCAAAATTTGGGAATGTCTCTTTGCATGGAGCTAGTAAATAAATTGGTT
GATCGACATGAACATGCTAGCAACTTGAGTTTGGATTTCTGGCACAAAAGTTGAAGTTTTTTATTTTGAG
GCATTCATAATTATGTTTTTGAGTTCCGCAAGATTGTTCTAGCTGGGATTTATTTTCCATTTCGGAATAA
ACGACCATCATTGCCGAGGTGAGGGCGGATGAATGGAGGAATTCAATATGGCGTGAAGGGCAGCAAATTT
ACTGAATGCGAAGCGTATGATCCTGTCAGAGGTTCTGTCTCTTATGTGCGAATCAGAGAGGCGAATTCTG
AAAGCAGACGAGAGTGTCTAGCCAGCTCAGGGAAGAATTTTGCACTTGTTCCCGTTGTTATTACCGATCT
CTTTGATTCCGTTCCCAGAAGAAGTCCATTCAGAGAAATCTCCGCGTGTTTCCCAAAGCACGTTGCTGAA
TTTATTTTTGGCTCACGAAGAAGCCCGGCGATTACTTGAAATGGACAGATCGTAGCTAGCGTAGTCGAGA
ATGCGAGAGTGTAGCGAAGATGGCTAAAATTAGCGAGAGACTGTGTATGGGTACGGATATGAGTATGTTG
ATATGAAGCTGAAGCTACCCTCGACGGAAGCGCACAAGAGGGCGTTTACTCGCTGTTGGCCATGTATGGA
CCGAAGATTAGACATAGCAATGTCGCATGCCTGTCATCATTGAATGTAATCATTGCAAACCTCTTTACTT
GATTTTGTTTTCTCTGTTGCAGTTTTCCTCCTTTTTCCACAAGGTTAAGCTACCATGGTGAGCAAGGGCG
AGGAGGATAACATGGCCATCATCAAGGAGTTCATGCGCTTCAAGGTGCACATGGAGGGCTCCGTGAACGG
CCACGAGTTCGAGATCGAGGGCGAGGGCGAGGGCCGCCCCTACGAGGGCACCCAGACCGCCAAGCTGAAG
GTGACCAAGGGTGGCCCCCTGCCCTTCGCCTGGGACATCCTGTCCCCTCAGTTCATGTACGGCTCCAAGG
CCTACGTGAAGCACCCCGCCGACATCCCCGACTACTTGAAGCTGTCCTTCCCCGAGGGCTTCAAGTGGGA
GCGCGTGATGAACTTCGAGGACGGCGGCGTGGTGACCGTGACCCAGGACTCCTCCCTGCAGGACGGCGAG
TTCATCTACAAGGTGAAGCTGCGCGGCACCAACTTCCCCTCCGACGGCCCCGTAATGCAGAAGAAGACCA
TGGGCTGGGAGGCCTCCTCCGAGCGGATGTACCCCGAGGACGGCGCCCTGAAGGGCGAGATCAAGCAGAG
GCTGAAGCTGAAGGACGGCGGCCACTACGACGCTGAGGTCAAGACCACCTACAAGGCCAAGAAGCCCGTG
CAGCTGCCCGGCGCCTACAACGTCAACATCAAGTTGGACATCACCTCCCACAACGAGGACTACACCATCG
TGGAACAGTACGAACGCGCCGAGGGCCGCCACTCCACCGGCGGCATGGACGAGCTGTACTCTAGATAAAC
GCGGTCACCCGTTTCTCTTCTGTTGGTTACACAATCTTGTCACACTTTTGTCATCTTTTCTGCAGCTCTT
TCTGCCGGCGAAACAATATTAGAACAAGCTGTTTTGCGACAGTCATCTCTTGTTACCTAAGCTTAATTTT
TTTGCAAAAATCAAGCTCGCCTTGGATCGAGTGGGAAGTTTCATGTAGTACATAATTATTACTGTGTAAT
TATACGGGGATTAAGTTGCCATTACTGTGCTTCTTTTTTAATTTGTCGAGAAAGTAAGATGGACACCTGC
TCATTTCATCCATGCGCCTTGTTTGAACCAGCATTAAGTTAAACTACGTTCCTTGCATCAGACGGGGTTT
CATACAGTCGCGCATAACCGCCAATGAATTCACGGGAACAACCAACCGTTCAGACGGACACTAGTGAGCT
CTTCCGCCCCATTCCGGCTCCTCGGTCCAGAATAAATCAGTCGCGAAGGATTTTACACGTCACGGAAATC
TACAAGTGTTTTATCTGGTACACTTTAAACCATTGCCTAAAACGGCGTTCACAAGACAAGAACCAACGAG
TACATAACATTACATTTCGCGCTGCAGCAGTTTGCCATCACATGGTGTAATGATAACAAAATATGGTCTG
AGCGGGATTATCCATAAAACTAGAAGTCAGAGCTTGAAAGCAAGCATCTAACTGAAATACGTTAATCGCG
GAAAACTGCAGCAAACGTGTCGGATGATTTGTAAAAGTCCCTGAAATATCCTCGAGTTCCTATAAGAAAC
CCCGTCAGGTCTACGTCTCCTTCGTTTAACCTCATTTCCAGATCCCGCATTCCCGGAACGTTTTTCGGCC
ATTGGTCGACAACTAAAAGAAAACACATCAGTGAACCTTCTGTGACTAAAATAAATTCGAGAAAAAAATG
AGTTCGTTTGAAGGGTGAAAGAGCCAACCAACGTTTGTTTGATTCTTTCTCCCCCATCTCGACAATGACT
CCAGCTTCTGCTCCCGGGGGATCCGCTGCATTAATGAATCGGCCAACGCGCGGGGAGAGGCGGTTTGCGT
ATTGGGCGCTCTTCCGCTTCCTCGCTCACTGACTCGCTGCGCTCGGTCGTTCGGCTGCGGCGAGCGGTAT
CAGCTCACTCAAAGGCGGTAATACGGTTATCCACAGAATCAGGGGATAACGCAGGAAAGAACATGTGAGC
AAAAGGCCAGCAAAAGGCCAGGAACCGTAAAAAGGCCGCGTTGCTGGCGTTTTTCCATAGGCTCCGCCCC
CCTGACGAGCATCACAAAAATCGACGCTCAAGTCAGAGGTGGCGAAACCCGACAGGACTATAAAGATACC
AGGCGTTTCCCCCTGGAAGCTCCCTCGTGCGCTCTCCTGTTCCGACCCTGCCGCTTACCGGATACCTGTC
CGCCTTTCTCCCTTCGGGAAGCGTGGCGCTTTCTCATAGCTCACGCTGTAGGTATCTCAGTTCGGTGTAG
GTCGTTCGCTCCAAGCTGGGCTGTGTGCACGAACCCCCCGTTCAGCCCGACCGCTGCGCCTTATCCGGTA
ACTATCGTCTTGAGTCCAACCCGGTAAGACACGACTTATCGCCACTGGCAGCAGCCACTGGTAACAGGAT
TAGCAGAGCGAGGTATGTAGGCGGTGCTACAGAGTTCTTGAAGTGGTGGCCTAACTACGGCTACACTAGA
AGAACAGTATTTGGTATCTGCGCTCTGCTGAAGCCAGTTACCTTCGGAAAAAGAGTTGGTAGCTCTTGAT
CCGGCAAACAAACCACCGCTGGTAGCGGTGGTTTTTTTGTTTGCAAGCAGCAGATTACGCGCAGAAAAAA
AGGATCTCAAGAAGATCCTTTGATCTTTTCTACGGGGTCTGACGCTCAGTGGAACGAAAACTCACGTTAA
GGGATTTTGGTCATGAGATTATCAAAAAGGATCTTCACCTAGATCCTTTTAAATTAAAAATGAAGTTTTA
AATCAATCTAAAGTATATATGAGTAAACTTGGTCTGACAGTTACCAATGCTTAATCAGTGAGGCACCTAT
CTCAGCGATCTGTCTATTTCGTTCATCCATAGTTGCCTGACTCCCCGTCGTGTAGATAACTACGATACGG
GAGGGCTTACCATCTGGCCCCAGTGCTGCAATGATACCGCGAGACCCACGCTCACCGGCTCCAGATTTAT
CAGCAATAAACCAGCCAGCCGGAAGGGCCGAGCGCAGAAGTGGTCCTGCAACTTTATCCGCCTCCATCCA
GTCTATTAATTGTTGCCGGGAAGCTAGAGTAAGTAGTTCGCCAGTTAATAGTTTGCGCAACGTTGTTGCC
ATTGCTACAGGCATCGTGGTGTCACGCTCGTCGTTTGGTATGGCTTCATTCAGCTCCGGTTCCCAACGAT
CAAGGCGAGTTACATGATCCCCCATGTTGTGCAAAAAAGCGGTTAGCTCCTTCGGTCCTCCGATCGTTGT
CAGAAGTAAGTTGGCCGCAGTGTTATCACTCATGGTTATGGCAGCACTGCATAATTCTCTTACTGTCATG
CCATCCGTAAGATGCTTTTCTGTGACTGGTGAGTACTCAACCAAGTCATTCTGAGAATAGTGTATGCGGC
GACCGAGTTGCTCTTGCCCGGCGTCAATACGGGATAATACCGCGCCACATAGCAGAACTTTAAAAGTGCT
CATCATTGGAAAACGTTCTTCGGGGCGAAAACTCTCAAGGATCTTACCGCTGTTGAGATCCAGTTCGATG
TAACCCACTCGTGCACCCAACTGATCTTCAGCATCTTTTACTTTCACCAGCGTTTCTGGGTGAGCAAAAA
CAGGAAGGCAAAATGCCGCAAAAAAGGGAATAAGGGCGACACGGAAATGTTGAATACTCATACTCTTCCT
TTTTCAATATTATTGAAGCATTTATCAGGGTTATTGTCTCATGAGCGGATACATATTTGAATGTATTTAG
AAAAATAAACAAATAGGGGTTCCGCGCACATTTCCCCGAAAAGTGC
